>Addgene plasmid #148800 | pT7-EGFP-C1-HsHelz-E795Q_AG | depositor full sequence | sequence record 291248 | Full Sequence
TAGTTATTAATAGTAATCAATTACGGGGTCATTAGTTCATAGCCCATATATGGAGTTCCGCGTTACATAA
CTTACGGTAAATGGCCCGCCTGGCTGACCGCCCAACGACCCCCGCCCATTGACGTCAATAATGACGTATG
TTCCCATAGTAACGCCAATAGGGACTTTCCATTGACGTCAATGGGTGGAGTATTTACGGTAAACTGCCCA
CTTGGCAGTACATCAAGTGTATCATATGCCAAGTACGCCCCCTATTGACGTCAATGACGGTAAATGGCCC
GCCTGGCATTATGCCCAGTACATGACCTTATGGGACTTTCCTACTTGGCAGTACATCTACGTATTAGTCA
TCGCTATTACCATGGTGATGCGGTTTTGGCAGTACATCAATGGGCGTGGATAGCGGTTTGACTCACGGGG
ATTTCCAAGTCTCCACCCCATTGACGTCAATGGGAGTTTGTTTTGGCACCAAAATCAACGGGACTTTCCA
AAATGTCGTAACAACTCCGCCCCATTGACGCAAATGGGCGGTAGGCGTGTACGGTGGGAGGTCTATATAA
GCAGAGCTCTCTGGCTAACTAGAGAACCCACTGCTTACTGGCTTATCGAAATTAATACGACTCACTATAG
GGAGACCCAAGCTCTAGCGCTACCGGTCGCCACCATGGTGAGCAAGGGCGAGGAGCTGTTCACCGGGGTG
GTGCCCATCCTGGTCGAGCTGGACGGCGACGTAAACGGCCACAAGTTCAGCGTGTCCGGCGAGGGCGAGG
GCGATGCCACCTACGGCAAGCTGACCCTGAAGTTCATCTGCACCACCGGCAAGCTGCCCGTGCCCTGGCC
CACCCTCGTGACCACCCTGACCTACGGCGTGCAGTGCTTCAGCCGCTACCCCGACCACATGAAGCAGCAC
GACTTCTTCAAGTCCGCCATGCCCGAAGGCTACGTCCAGGAGCGCACCATCTTCTTCAAGGACGACGGCA
ACTACAAGACCCGCGCCGAGGTGAAGTTCGAGGGCGACACCCTGGTGAACCGCATCGAGCTGAAGGGCAT
CGACTTCAAGGAGGACGGCAACATCCTGGGGCACAAGCTGGAGTACAACTACAACAGCCACAACGTCTAT
ATCATGGCCGACAAGCAGAAGAACGGCATCAAGGTGAACTTCAAGATCCGCCACAACATCGAGGACGGCA
GCGTGCAGCTCGCCGACCACTACCAGCAGAACACCCCCATCGGCGACGGCCCCGTGCTGCTGCCCGACAA
CCACTACCTGAGCACCCAGTCCGCCCTGAGCAAAGACCCCAACGAGAAGCGCGATCACATGGTCCTGCTG
GAGTTCGTGACCGCCGCCGGGATCACTCTCGGCATGGACGAGCTGTACAAGTCCGGACTCAGATCTCGAG
CTCAAGCTTCGAATTCTGCAGTCGACATGGAAGACAGAAGAGCTGAAAAGTCATGTGAACAAGCATGTGA
ATCACTTAAGAGGCAGGACTATGAAATGGCCCTCAAGCACTGCACAGAGGCCCTTCTTTCTCTTGGCCAG
TACTCCATGGCAGACTTCACAGGGCCTTGTCCATTGGAAATAGAACGCATCAAAATCGAGAGTCTTCTCT
ACAGAATTGCCTCATTTTTGCAACTGAAAAATTATGTGCAAGCTGATGAAGATTGTAGACATGTGCTGGG
AGAAGGACTGGCCAAGGGAGAAGATGCCTTTCGGGCAGTGCTTTGCTGCATGCAGCTGAAAGGGAAGCTC
CAACCTGTATCCACCATTCTTGCCAAGTCACTCACAGGAGAGTCCCTGAATGGGATGGTAACAAAGGATT
TGACAAGACTAAAAACACTTCTCTCAGAAACAGAGACAGCAACTAGTAACGCCCTCTCTGGATATCACGT
GGAAGACTTAGATGAGGGGTCTTGTAATGGTTGGCATTTCCGCCCACCACCTAGGGGAATCACAAGCAGC
GAGGAATATACTTTGTGTAAAAGATTTTTAGAACAAGGAATCTGTAGGTATGGTGCCCAGTGTACTTCAG
CACATTCCCAGGAAGAACTAGCAGAATGGCAGAAAAGATATGCTTCACGGCTGATAAAATTGAAACAGCA
AAATGAGAATAAACAGCTCTCAGGCAGTTACATGGAAACCTTGATAGAAAAGTGGATGAATTCATTGTCT
CCTGAGAAAGTGCTTAGTGAATGTATAGAAGGAGTAAAGGTAGAGCACAATCCTGACCTGTCAGTTACTG
TCAGCACCAAAAAATCCCACCAGACATGGACCTTTGCTCTCACTTGTAAGCCTGCAAGAATGCTGTATCG
TGTAGCATTGCTTTATGATGCTCATCGTCCTCATTTTAGTATCATTGCAATATCTGCCGGAGATAGTACT
ACCCAGGTATCACAAGAAGTCCCAGAAAACTGTCAAGAATGGATAGGAGGAAAGATGGCCCAAAATGGAT
TAGATCATTACGTGTATAAAGTCGGGATAGCATTTAACACAGAAATATTTGGAACTTTTCGCCAAACCAT
AGTTTTCGACTTTGGATTGGAACCAGTACTCATGCAAAGAGTAATGATTGATGCAGCTTCTACAGAAGAT
CTCGAATACCTGATGCATGCAAAACAGCAGCTAGTAACCACAGCTAAACGTTGGGATTCTTCCTCTAAGA
CTATTATAGATTTTGAACCTAATGAAACTACTGATTTGGAGAAGAGCCTTCTTATCAGATACCAAATTCC
CCTCTCTGCTGACCAGCTATTTACTCAGTCCGTTTTAGACAAATCATTGACCAAGAGCAACTATCAGTCA
CGGTTACATGACCTTCTTTATATTGAGGAGATAGCCCAGTATAAAGAAATCAGCAAGTTCAACCTTAAAG
TGCAATTGCAGATTCTGGCAAGCTTCATGCTCACTGGTGTTTCTGGAGGTGCAAAGTATGCTCAGAATGG
ACAACTTTTTGGTCGCTTTAAGCTTACTGAAACACTTTCTGAAGATACTTTGGCTGGACGACTGGTGATG
ACCAAAGTCAATGCTGTTTATTTATTACCAGTCCCTAAACAGAAGTTAGTACAGACCCAGGGAACCAAAG
AGAAGGTTTATGAAGCTACTATTGAAGAAAAAACAAAGGAATATATATTTTTAAGGCTATCTAGGGAATG
CTGTGAAGAACTTAATCTTCGGCCTGACTGTGACACACAGGTTGAACTTCAGTTTCAATTAAATCGATTA
CCCCTCTGTGAAATGCACTATGCACTAGACAGGATCAAGGACAATGGGGTTTTGTTTCCAGACATCAGTA
TGACTCCCACCATACCATGGAGTCCTAACAGACAATGGGATGAACAGTTGGATCCTCGACTAAATGCAAA
ACAGAAAGAGGCTGTTCTGGCCATTACCACTCCACTTGCAATCCAGCTGCCGCCTGTGCTTATCATCGGA
CCCTATGGGACAGGCAAAACGTTCACTCTAGCTCAGGCTGTCAAACATATTCTGCAGCAACAGGAGACTA
GGATTCTCATTTGCACCCATTCTAATAGTGCTGCTGATCTCTACATAAAGGATTATTTACATCCATATGT
AGAAGCAGGCAATCCCCAGGCAAGACCTCTCAGGGTATATTTCAGAAATCGCTGGGTAAAGACTGTCCAC
CCAGTTGTGCATCAGTACTGTTTGATCTCAAGCGCACATTCCACCTTTCAGATGCCCCAGAAAGAAGATA
TTCTTAAACATCGAGTGGTGGTTGTTACCTTGAATACTTCCCAGTACCTCTGTCAGTTGGACCTTGAACC
TGGGTTTTTTACACACATTCTATTAGATCAAGCTGCCCAGGCCATGGAGTGTGAAACCATTATGCCTCTA
GCATTAGCAACTCAAAACACTCGGATTGTCTTGGCTGGTGATCACATGCAGCTCAGTCCTTTTGTTTACA
GCGAGTTTGCCAGGGAGAGAAACCTTCACGTTTCATTACTTGACCGACTCTATGAGCATTACCCTGCTGA
GTTCCCATGTAGGATTCTCCTGTGTGAGAACTACCGCTCCCATGAAGCTATCATCAATTATACCTCTGAG
CTTTTCTATGAGGGCAAACTGATGGCCAGTGGGAAGCAGCCAGCACACAAAGATTTCTACCCACTAACTT
TCTTTACAGCACGAGGAGAAGATGTACAAGAAAAAAATAGCACAGCTTTTTATAATAATGCAGAGGTGTT
TGAAGTGGTGGAACGTGTAGAAGAGTTAAGAAGGAAGTGGCCAGTAGCGTGGGGGAAGTTAGATGATGGC
AGTATTGGTGTGGTGACTCCATATGCTGATCAAGTGTTTAGAATACGTGCTGAACTTCGAAAAAAGAGAT
TATCTGATGTTAATGTAGAAAGGGTGCTAAATGTTCAAGGAAAGCAATTCAGAGTTTTGTTTCTTAGCAC
AGTACGTACAAGACATACTTGTAAACATAAACAGACACCAATTAAAAAGAAAGAGCAACTTCTGGAAGAT
TCCACAGAGGACTTAGATTATGGTTTTTTATCTAACTACAAGCTTCTCAATACTGCCATCACAAGAGCAC
AATCCCTGGTTGCTGTGGTGGGTGATCCCATTGCTCTGTGCTCTATTGGAAGATGCAGGAAATTTTGGGA
ACGGTTTATTGCCCTGTGTCATGAAAACAGTAGCCTACATGGAATCACTTTTGAACAGATCAAAGCCCAG
TTAGAGGCTTTAGAACTAAAGAAGACATATGTGTTGAATCCGCTGGCACCTGAATTTATCCCCCGGGCTC
TAAGACTGCAGCATTCAGGAAGTACCAACAAACAGCAGCAATCACCACCCAAGGGGAAAAGTCTTCATCA
TACCCAGAATGATCACTTCCAGAATGATGGAATTGTTCAGCCCAATCCTTCTGTACTTATTGGCAATCCT
ATTAGAGCATATACTCCTCCACCCCCTCTTGGACCTCACCCAAATTTGGGAAAATCTCCAAGCCCTGTTC
AAAGAATAGATCCTCACACTGGGACAAGTATTCTTTATGTACCTGCTGTCTATGGAGGGAATGTAGTTAT
GTCGGTGCCTTTACCTGTACCATGGACAGGATACCAGGGTAGGTTTGCAGTTGATCCTCGAATTATTACA
CATCAGGCAGCAATGGCCTATAACATGAACCTATTACAGACACATGGACGAGGATCTCCTATTCCTTATG
GCCTTGGACATCACCCACCTGTCACCATAGGCCAGCCACAAAATCAGCATCAGGAGAAGGATCAACATGA
GCAAAATCGAAATGGTAAAAGTGATACAAATAATTCCGGACCTGAAATTAATAAGATTCGAACACCAGAG
AAAAAGCCAACAGAACCAAAACAGGTTGATTTGGAATCAAATCCACAGAACAGAAGTCCTGAATCACGTC
CTAGTGTTGTTTATCCCAGTACCAAATTTCCTCGCAAAGATAATCTCAACCCAAGACACATAAATCTTCC
CCTTCCTGCTCCCCACGCACAGTATGCAATCCCTAATCGCCACTTTCATCCCCTTCCCCAGCTACCAAGA
CCACCCTTTCCAATTCCACAGCAGCACACCTTGTTAAATCAGCAGCAGAATAATTTGCCTGAACAACCAA
ATCAGATACCACCTCAGCCAAATCAGGTAGTCCAGCAGCAAAGTCAGTTGAATCAGCAGCCTCAGCAGCC
ACCTCCTCAGCTTTCTCCTGCATATCAGGCGGGACCCAACAATGCTTTTTTTAATAGTGCAGTTGCTCAT
CGGCCACAGTCTCCTCCTGCAGAAGCTGTAATTCCGGAGCAGCAGCCCCCTCCCATGCTGCAAGAAGGCC
ACAGTCCTCTGAGAGCCATTGCACAACCCGGCCCCATTCTTCCTTCACATCTGAATAGCTTCATTGATGA
GAACCCCTCGGGATTACCTATAGGGGAGGCTTTAGATCGTATACATGGGAGTGTCGCTCTGGAAACATTA
AGGCAGCAGCAGGCACGGTTCCAGCAGTGGAGCGAGCATCATGCCTTTCTCAGTCAGGGCAGCGTTCCAT
ACCCACACCATCACCATCCTCACCTCCAGCATCTTCCTCAGCCGCCCCTGGGATTACATCAGCCGCCAGT
GAGGGCAGACTGGAAGCTCACCAGCAGTGCCGAAGATGAAGTGGAGACCACATACTCAAGGTTTCAAGAC
TTAATCAGAGAACTGTCTCATCGTGATCAAAGTGAAACACGGGAACTAGCTGAAATGCCACCACCTCAAT
CAAGACTTTTGCAATATAGACAAGTACAGAGTAGAAGCCCACCAGCAGTCCCATCTCCCCCATCCAGTAC
AGACCACAGTAGCCACTTTTCTAACTTTAATGATAACAGCAGAGACATTGAAGTAGCCAGCAACCCAGCA
TTTCCACAGCGCCTCCCACCCCAGATATTCAACTCACCTTTCTCGTTGCCATCTGAACACCTTGCCCCTC
CTCCCTTGAAATACCTGGCACCTGATGGAGCATGGACTTTTGCTAACTTGCAACAGAATCACCTAATGGG
GCCAGGTTTTCCCTATGGCCTACCTCCATTGCCTCACAGGCCACCGCAGAACCCTTTTGTACAAATACAG
AATCATCAACATGCTATTGGTCAAGAGCCATTTCACCCATTGTCATCTCGAACAGTATCTTCTTCTTCGC
TCCCTAGCTTAGAAGAGTATGAGCCCAGAGGACCTGGTCGGCCCTTGTACCAAAGAAGAATCTCATCTAG
CTCAGTTCAACCTTGTTCTGAAGAAGTAAGCACTCCTCAAGACAGTCTGGCTCAGTGTAAAGAGCTTCAG
GACCACAGTAACCAATCTTCTTTCAACTTTTCATCCCCGGAGTCCTGGGTAAACACCACCTCATCTACTC
CTTATCAGAACATTCCGTGCAATGGATCCAGCAGGACAGCTCAGCCCAGAGAGTTGATAGCGCCACCCAA
GACTGTCAAACCCCCTGAGGATCAACTGAAGTCGGAGAACCTCGAGGTGTCCAGTTCCTTCAACTACAGT
GTGCTGCAGCATCTTGGCCAGTTTCCACCCCTTATGCCTAACAAGCAGATCGCGGAGTCGGCCAATAGCA
GTAGCCCCCAGAGCTCTGCGGGGGGCAAGCCCGCCATGTCCTATGCCAGCGCTCTGCGGGCCCCTCCAAA
GCCCAGGCCCCCTCCTGAGCAGGCCAAGAAGAGTAGCGACCCTCTGTCTCTCTTCCAGGAACTGAGCCTA
GGGAGCTCATCTGGCAGCAATGGCTTTTACTCATATTTTAAATAACCGCGGGCCCGGGATCCACCGGATC
TAGATAACTGATCATAATCAGCCATACCACATTTGTAGAGGTTTTACTTGCTTTAAAAAACCTCCCACAC
CTCCCCCTGAACCTGAAACATAAAATGAATGCAATTGTTGTTGTTAACTTGTTTATTGCAGCTTATAATG
GTTACAAATAAAGCAATAGCATCACAAATTTCACAAATAAAGCATTTTTTTCACTGCATTCTAGTTGTGG
TTTGTCCAAACTCATCAATGTATCTTAACGCGTAAATTGTAAGCGTTAATATTTTGTTAAAATTCGCGTT
AAATTTTTGTTAAATCAGCTCATTTTTTAACCAATAGGCCGAAATCGGCAAAATCCCTTATAAATCAAAA
GAATAGACCGAGATAGGGT
[37 nt withheld, positions 7650-7686]
AAAGAACGTGGACTCCAACGTCAAAGG
[49 nt withheld, positions 7714-7762]
T
[91 nt withheld, positions 7764-7854]
G
[124 nt withheld, positions 7856-7979]
CAGGTGGCACTTTTCGGGGAAATGTGCGCGGAACCCCTATTTGTTTATTTTTCTAAATACATTCAAATAT
GTATCCGCTCATGAGACAATAACCCTGATAAATGCTTCAATAATATTGAAAAAGGAAGAGTCCTGAGGCG
GAAAGAACCAGCTGTGGAATGTGTGTCAGTTAGGGTGTGGAAAGTCCCCAGGCTCCCCAGCAGGCAGAAG
TATGCAAAGCATGCATCTCAATTAGTCAGCAACCAGGTGTGGAAAGTCCCCAGGCTCCCCAGCAGGCAGA
AGTATGCAAAGCATGCATCTCAATTAGTCAGCAACCATAGTCCCGCCCCTAACTCCGCCCATCCCGCCCC
TAACTCCGCCCAGTTCCGCCCATTCTCCGCCCCATGGCTGACTAATTTTTTTTATTTATGCAGAGGCCGA
GGCCGCCTCGGCCTCTGAGCTATTCCAGAAGTAGTGAGGAGGCTTTTTTGGAGGCCTAGGCTTTTGCAAA
GATCGATCAAGAGACAGGATGAGGATCGTTTCGCATGATTGAACAAGATGGATTGCACGCAGGTTCTCCG
GCCGCTTGGGTGGAGAGGCTATTCGGCTATGACTGGGCACAACAGACAATCGGCTGCTCTGATGCCGCCG
TGTTCCGGCTGTCAGCGCAGGGGCGCCCGGTTCTTTTTGTCAAGACCGACCTGTCCGGTGCCCTGAATGA
ACTGCAAGACGAGGCAGCGCGGCTATCGTGGCTGGCCACGACGGGCGTTCCTTGCGCAGCTGTGCTCGAC
GTTGTCACTGAAGCGGGAAGGGACTGGCTGCTATTGGGCGAAGTGCCGGGGCAGGATCTCCTGTCATCTC
ACCTTGCTCCTGCCGAGAAAGTATCCATCATGGCTGATGCAATGCGGCGGCTGCATACGCTTGATCCGGC
TACCTGCCCATTCGACCACCAAGCGAAACATCGCATCGAGCGAGCACGTACTCGGATGGAAGCCGGTCTT
GTCGATCAGGATGATCTGGACGAAGAGCATCAGGGGCTCGCGCCAGCCGAACTGTTCGCCAGGCTCAAGG
CGAGCATGCCCGACGGCGAGGATCTCGTCGTGACCCATGGCGATGCCTGCTTGCCGAATATCATGGTGGA
AAATGGCCGCTTTTCTGGATTCATCGACTGTGGCCGGCTGGGTGTGGCGGACCGCTATCAGGACATAGCG
TTGGCTACCCGTGATATTGCTGAAGAGCTTGGCGGCGAATGGGCTGACCGCTTCCTCGTGCTTTACGGTA
TCGCCGCTCCCGATTCGCAGCGCATCGCCTTCTATCGCCTTCTTGACGAGTTCTTCTGAGCGGGACTCTG
GGGTTCGAAATGACCGACCAAGCGACGCCCAACCTGCCATCACGAGATTTCGATTCCACCGCCGCCTTCT
ATGAAAGGTTGGGCTTCGGAATCGTTTTCCGGGACGCCGGCTGGATGATCCTCCAGCGCGGGGATCTCAT
GCTGGAGTTCTTCGCCCACCCTAGGGGGAGGCTAACTGAAACACGGAAGGAGACAATACCGGAAGGAACC
CGCGCTATGACGGCAATAAAAAGACAGAATAAAACGCACGGTGTTGGGTCGTTTGTTCATAAACGCGGGG
TTCGGTCCCAGGGCTGGCACTCTGTCGATACCCCACCGAGACCCCATTGGGGCCAATACGCCCGCGTTTC
TTCCTTTTCCCCACCCCACCCCCCAAGTTCGGGTGAAGGCCCAGGGCTCGCAGCCAACGTCGGGGCGGCA
GGCCCTGCCATAGCCTCAGGTTACTCATATATACTTTAGATTGATTTAAAACTTCATTTTTAATTTAAAA
GGATCTAGGTGAAGATCCTTTTTGATAATCTCATGACCAAAATCCCTTAACGTGAGTTTTCGTTCCACTG
AGCGTCAGACCCCGTAGAAAAGATCAAAGGATCTTCTTGAGATCCTTTTTTTCTGCGCGTAATCTGCTGC
TTGCAAACAAAAAAACCACCGCTACCAGCGGTGGTTTGTTTGCCGGATCAAGAGCTACCAACTCTTTTTC
CGAAGGTAACTGGCTTCAGCAGAGCGCAGATACCAAATACTGTCCTTCTAGTGTAGCCGTAGTTAGGCCA
CCACTTCAAGAACTCTGTAGCACCGCCTACATACCTCGCTCTGCTAATCCTGTTACCAGTGGCTGCTGCC
AGTGGCGATAAGTCGTGTCTTACCGGGTTGGACTCAAGACGATAGTTACCGGATAAGGCGCAGCGGTCGG
GCTGAACGGGGGGTTCGTGCACACAGCCCAGCTTGGAGCGAACGACCTACACCGAACTGAGATACCTACA
GCGTGAGCTATGAGAAAGCGCCACGCTTCCCGAAGGGAGAAAGGCGGACAGGTATCCGGTAAGCGGCAGG
GTCGGAACAGGAGAGCGCACGAGGGAGCTTCCAGGGGGAAACGCCTGGTATCTTTATAGTCCTGTCGGGT
TTCGCCACCTCTGACTTGAGCGTCGATTTTTGTGATGCTCGTCAGGGGGGCGGAGCCTATGGAAAAACGC
CAGCAACGCGGCCTTTTTACGGTTCCTGGCCTTTTGCTGGCCTTTTGCTCACATGTTCTTTCCTGCGTTA
TCCCCTGATTCTGTGGATAACCGTATTACCGCCATGCAT
Features (pLannotate 1.2.2; 18 found; start..end, strand, type, name):
     61..364     +  enhancer       CMV enhancer: human cytomegalovirus immediate early enhancer
    365..568     +  promoter       CMV promoter: human cytomegalovirus (CMV) immediate early promoter
    564..597     +  LTR            5' LTR (truncated) (fragment): truncated 5' long terminal repeat (LTR) from HIV-1
    613..631     +  promoter       T7 promoter: promoter for bacteriophage T7 RNA polymerase
    665..1381    +  CDS            EGFP: EGFP is a basic (constitutively fluorescent) green fluorescent protein published in 1996, derived from Aequorea victoria. It is reported to be a rapidly-maturing weak dimer with moderate acid sensitivity.
   1382..1426    +  misc_feature   MCS (fragment): multiple cloning site
   1427..7252    +  CDS            HELZ: HELZ_HUMAN - Also known as DRHC, KIAA0054. Experimental evidence at protein level: Swiss-Prot protein existence level 1. May act as a helicase that plays a role in RNA metabolism in multiple tissues and organs within the developing embryo. From Homo sapiens (Human).
   7255..7277    +  misc_feature   MCS (fragment): multiple cloning site
   7289..7373    +  CDS            large T antigen (fragment): large T antigen from SV40 (simian virus 40)
   7396..7517    +  polyA_signal   SV40 poly(A) signal: SV40 polyadenylation signal
   7551..7979    -  rep_origin     f1 ori (sequence partly withheld): f1 bacteriophage origin of replication; arrow indicates direction of (+) strand synthesis
   8006..8110    +  promoter       AmpR promoter: bla
   8112..8469    +  promoter       SV40 promoter: SV40 enhancer and early promoter
   8504..9298    +  CDS            NeoR/KanR: aminoglycoside phosphotransferase from Tn5; aph(3')-II (or nptII); confers resistance to neomycin, kanamycin, and G418 (Geneticin®)
   9319..9471    +  CDS            ble (fragment): BLE_KLEPN - Experimental evidence at protein level: Swiss-Prot protein existence level 1. Binding protein with a strong affinity to the bleomycin family of antibiotics. Binds to CL990; an antimitotic-antibiotic compound. From Klebsiella pneumoniae.
   9530..9577    +  polyA_signal   HSV TK poly(A) signal: herpes simplex virus thymidine kinase polyadenylation signal (Cole and Stacy, 1985)
   9668..9684    -  polyA_signal   bGH poly(A) signal (fragment): bovine growth hormone polyadenylation signal
   9906..10494   +  rep_origin     ori: high-copy-number ColE1/pMB1/pBR322/pUC origin of replication
