[The description below was written by a language model from this plasmid's Addgene catalogue record and pLannotate feature annotations shown in this document.]
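Description:
pT7-EGFP-C1-HsHelz-E795Q_AG is a 10.6 kb mammalian expression plasmid that produces human HELZ, a putative RNA helicase, carrying an E795Q substitution and fused at its N-terminus to EGFP. The catalogue lists the backbone as unknown. However, the name and the annotated layout resemble an EGFP-C1-type vector into which a T7 promoter has been added. It is propagated in E. coli through a high-copy ColE1/pUC origin and selected with kanamycin. An f1 origin is also present. The Tn5 NeoR/KanR gene sits behind tandem bacterial (AmpR/bla) and SV40 early promoters and ends at an HSV TK polyadenylation signal. The same marker can therefore give kanamycin resistance in bacteria and G418 resistance in transfected mammalian cells.

The expression cassette is driven by the CMV immediate-early enhancer and promoter. A T7 promoter lies just upstream of the coding region, which would also permit transcription by T7 RNA polymerase. EGFP is followed by a short multiple-cloning-site linker and then the full HELZ coding sequence of about 5.8 kb. The depositor states that this sequence corresponds to the reference human transcript and protein entries. An SV40 polyadenylation signal terminates the transcript. Several short annotations (an HIV-1 LTR fragment, large T antigen, ble and bGH poly(A) fragments) appear to be partial sequence matches rather than functional parts.

The record does not explain what the E795Q change does. The associated publication concerns HELZ binding to the CCR4-NOT deadenylase complex and the decay of bound mRNAs. This suggests the plasmid is used to express a GFP-tagged HELZ point mutant in human cells for comparison with the wild-type protein. The sequence is depositor-supplied and may be theoretical.
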