Addgene plasmid #148800: pT7-EGFP-C1-HsHelz-E795Q_AG
Purpose: Mammalian Expression of HsHelz-E795Q
Depositing lab: Elisa Izaurralde. Depositing organization: Max Planck Institute for Developmental Biology. Publication: HELZ directly interacts with CCR4-NOT and causes decay of bound mRNAs. Hanet A, Rasch F, Weber R, Ruscica V, Fauser M, Raisch T, Kuzuoglu-Ozturk D, Chang CT, Bhandari D, Igreja C, Wohlbold L. Life Sci Alliance. 2019 Sep 30;2(5). pii: 2/5/e201900405. doi: 10.26508/lsa.201900405. Print 2019 Oct. PubMed 31570513.
Backbone
  Vector backbone: Unknown
  Vector type: Mammalian Expression
Growth in bacteria
  Bacterial resistance: Kanamycin, 50 μg/mL
  Growth temperature: 37°C
  Growth strain: DH5alpha
  Copy number: High Copy
Gene/Insert
  Gene/Insert name: HsHelz-E795Q
  Species: H. sapiens (human)
  Entrez Gene: HELZ (a.k.a. DHRC, DRHC, HUMORF5)
  Cloning method: Unknown
Terms and licenses: Academic/Nonprofit Terms; Industry Terms: Not Available to Industry
Depositor comments: sequence according to the sequence of NCBI:NM_014877.3 or Uniprot.:P42694 Plasmids from this collection were made available to the research community and donated after the lab closed. Please note that the sequence provided by the depositing laboratory may be theoretical/predicted or based on Sanger sequencing results. There may be discrepancies between sequencing results obtained by Addgene and the depositor sequence. If an Addgene verified sequence is not available, please contact before placing your order to request that our lab fully sequence the plasmid.
How to cite: pT7-EGFP-C1-HsHelz-E795Q_AG was a gift from Elisa Izaurralde (Addgene plasmid # 148800 ; http://n2t.net/addgene:148800 ; RRID:Addgene_148800)
